Addgene plasmid #55896: mRuby2-Farnesyl-5
Purpose: Localization: Membrane, Excitation: 559, Emission: 600
Depositing lab: Michael Davidson. Depositing organization: Florida State University, Tallahassee. Publication: Improving FRET dynamic range with bright green and red fluorescent proteins. Lam AJ, St-Pierre F, Gong Y, Marshall JD, Cranfill PJ, Baird MA, McKeown MR, Wiedenmann J, Davidson MW, Schnitzer MJ, Tsien RY, Lin MZ. Nat Methods. 2012 Sep 9. doi: 10.1038/nmeth.2171. PubMed 22961245.
Backbone
  Vector backbone: mRuby2
  Backbone size w/o insert (bp): 4750
  Vector type: Mammalian Expression
  Selectable markers: Neomycin (select with G418)
Growth in bacteria
  Bacterial resistance: Kanamycin, 50 μg/mL
  Growth temperature: 37°C
  Growth strain: DH5alpha
  Copy number: High Copy
Gene/Insert
  Gene/Insert name: Farnesyl (alt name: NM_001130442.1)
  Species: H. sapiens (human)
  Mutation: encodes final 20 aa of NM_001130442.1
  Entrez Gene: HRAS (a.k.a. C-BAS/HAS, C-H-RAS, C-HA-RAS1, CTLO, H-RASIDX, HAMSV, HRAS1, RASH1, p21ras)
  Promoter: CMV
  Tag / fusion protein: mRuby2
  Cloning method: Unknown
  Sequencing primers: 5′ CMV-F; 3′ SV40pA-R
Terms and licenses: Academic/Nonprofit Terms; Industry Terms
Depositor comments: . Excitation = 559; Emission = 600
How to cite: mRuby2-Farnesyl-5 was a gift from Michael Davidson (Addgene plasmid # 55896 ; http://n2t.net/addgene:55896 ; RRID:Addgene_55896)
