[The description below was written by a language model from this plasmid's Addgene catalogue record and pLannotate feature annotations shown in this document.]
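Description:
mRuby2-Farnesyl-5 is a mammalian expression plasmid of about 4.8 kb that produces a membrane-targeted red fluorescent protein. It is built on an mRuby2 fusion backbone, with the layout of a typical C1-style fluorescent protein vector. The human cytomegalovirus immediate early enhancer and promoter (which span the numbering origin of the circular sequence) drive a single open reading frame. In that frame, the mRuby2 coding sequence is followed, after a short linker, by a fragment encoding the final 20 amino acids of human H-Ras. This C-terminal segment carries the CAAX-type lipid modification signal, so the fusion is farnesylated and anchored to cellular membranes, chiefly the plasma membrane. The "5" in the name probably refers to linker length, though the record does not say so. Residual multiple cloning site sequence and an SV40 polyadenylation signal follow the reading frame. The short "large T antigen" fragment annotated there most likely reflects the SV40-derived sequence around that signal rather than a functional gene.

In bacteria the plasmid replicates from a high-copy ColE1/pUC-type origin. A single Tn5 aminoglycoside phosphotransferase gene (NeoR/KanR) provides selection in both hosts. A bacterial bla promoter drives it for kanamycin resistance in E. coli, and the SV40 enhancer/early promoter, paired with an HSV TK polyadenylation signal, drives it for G418 selection of stable mammalian lines. An f1 origin is also present for single-stranded DNA production. The annotated ble and bGH poly(A) fragments are partial matches and are unlikely to be functional.

The construct serves as a membrane localization marker for live-cell or fixed-cell imaging, with mRuby2 excitation at 559 nm and emission at 600 nm. It comes from work developing bright green and red fluorescent proteins for improved FRET dynamic range.
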