Features (pLannotate 1.2.2; 15 found; start..end, strand, type, name):
      1..204     +  promoter       CMV promoter: human cytomegalovirus (CMV) immediate early promoter
    249..959     +  CDS            mRuby2: mRuby2 is a basic (constitutively fluorescent) red fluorescent protein published in 2012, derived from Entacmaea quadricolor. It has moderate acid sensitivity.
    975..1037    +  CDS            H-Ras (fragment): human small GTPase proto-oncoprotein
   1038..1074    +  misc_feature   MCS (fragment): multiple cloning site
   1091..1175    +  CDS            large T antigen (fragment): large T antigen from SV40 (simian virus 40)
   1198..1319    +  polyA_signal   SV40 poly(A) signal: SV40 polyadenylation signal
   1353..1781    -  rep_origin     f1 ori (sequence partly withheld): f1 bacteriophage origin of replication; arrow indicates direction of (+) strand synthesis
   1808..1912    +  promoter       AmpR promoter: bla
   1914..2271    +  promoter       SV40 promoter: SV40 enhancer and early promoter
   2306..3100    +  CDS            NeoR/KanR: aminoglycoside phosphotransferase from Tn5; aph(3')-II (or nptII); confers resistance to neomycin, kanamycin, and G418 (Geneticin®)
   3121..3273    +  CDS            ble (fragment): BLE_KLEPN - Experimental evidence at protein level: Swiss-Prot protein existence level 1. Binding protein with a strong affinity to the bleomycin family of antibiotics. Binds to CL990; an antimitotic-antibiotic compound. From Klebsiella pneumoniae.
   3332..3379    +  polyA_signal   HSV TK poly(A) signal: herpes simplex virus thymidine kinase polyadenylation signal (Cole and Stacy, 1985)
   3470..3486    -  polyA_signal   bGH poly(A) signal (fragment): bovine growth hormone polyadenylation signal
   3708..4296    +  rep_origin     ori: high-copy-number ColE1/pMB1/pBR322/pUC origin of replication
   4471..4774    +  enhancer       CMV enhancer: human cytomegalovirus immediate early enhancer
>Addgene plasmid #55896 | mRuby2-Farnesyl-5 | addgene full sequence | sequence record 169601 | Addgene NGS Result
GTGATGCGGTTTTGGCAGTACATCAATGGGCGTGGATAGCGGTTTGACTCACGGGGATTTCCAAGTCTCC
ACCCCATTGACGTCAATGGGAGTTTGTTTTGGCACCAAAATCAACGGGACTTTCCAAAATGTCGTAACAA
CTCCGCCCCATTGACGCAAATGGGCGGTAGGCGTGTACGGTGGGAGGTCTATATAAGCAGAGCTGGTTTA
GTGAACCGTCAGATCCGCTAGCGCTACCGGTCGCCACCATGGTGTCTAAGGGCGAAGAGCTGATCAAGGA
AAATATGCGTATGAAGGTGGTCATGGAAGGTTCGGTCAACGGCCACCAATTCAAATGCACAGGTGAAGGA
GAAGGCAATCCGTACATGGGAACTCAAACCATGAGGATCAAAGTCATCGAGGGAGGACCCCTGCCATTTG
CCTTTGACATTCTTGCCACGTCGTTCATGTATGGCAGCCGTACTTTTATCAAGTACCCGAAAGGCATTCC
TGATTTCTTTAAACAGTCCTTTCCTGAGGGTTTTACTTGGGAAAGAGTTACGAGATACGAAGATGGTGGA
GTCGTCACCGTCATGCAGGACACCAGCCTTGAGGATGGCTGTCTCGTTTACCACGTCCAAGTCAGAGGGG
TAAACTTTCCCTCCAATGGTCCCGTGATGCAGAAGAAGACCAAGGGTTGGGAGCCTAATACAGAGATGAT
GTATCCAGCAGATGGTGGTCTGAGGGGATACACTCATATGGCACTGAAAGTTGATGGTGGTGGCCATCTG
TCTTGCTCTTTCGTAACAACTTACAGGTCAAAAAAGACCGTCGGGAACATCAAGATGCCCGGTATCCATG
CCGTTGATCACCGCCTGGAAAGGTTAGAGGAAAGTGACAATGAAATGTTCGTAGTACAACGCGAACACGC
AGTTGCCAAGTTCGCCGGGCTTGGTGGTGGGATGGACGAGCTGTACAAGTCCGGACTCAGATCTAAGCTG
AACCCTCCTGATGAGAGTGGCCCCGGCTGCATGAGCTGCAAGTGTGTGCTCTCCTGAGAATTCTGCAGTC
GACGGTACCGCGGGCCCGGGATCCACCGGATCTAGATAACTGATCATAATCAGCCATACCACATTTGTAG
AGGTTTTACTTGCTTTAAAAAACCTCCCACACCTCCCCCTGAACCTGAAACATAAAATGAATGCAATTGT
TGTTGTTAACTTGTTTATTGCAGCTTATAATGGTTACAAATAAAGCAATAGCATCACAAATTTCACAAAT
AAAGCATTTTTTTCACTGCATTCTAGTTGTGGTTTGTCCAAACTCATCAATGTATCTTAACGCGTAAATT
GTAAGCGTTAATATTTTGTTAAAATTCGCGTTAAATTTTTGTTAAATCAGCTCATTTTTTAACCAATAGG
CCGAAATCGGCAAAATCCCTTATAAATCAAAAGAATAGACCGAGATAGGGT
[37 nt withheld, positions 1452-1488]
AAAGAACGTGGACTCCAACGTCAAAGG
[49 nt withheld, positions 1516-1564]
T
[91 nt withheld, positions 1566-1656]
G
[124 nt withheld, positions 1658-1781]
CAGGTGGCACTTTTCGGGGAAATGTGCGCGGAACCCCTATTTGTTTATTTTTCTAAATACATTCAAATAT
GTATCCGCTCATGAGACAATAACCCTGATAAATGCTTCAATAATATTGAAAAAGGAAGAGTCCTGAGGCG
GAAAGAACCAGCTGTGGAATGTGTGTCAGTTAGGGTGTGGAAAGTCCCCAGGCTCCCCAGCAGGCAGAAG
TATGCAAAGCATGCATCTCAATTAGTCAGCAACCAGGTGTGGAAAGTCCCCAGGCTCCCCAGCAGGCAGA
AGTATGCAAAGCATGCATCTCAATTAGTCAGCAACCATAGTCCCGCCCCTAACTCCGCCCATCCCGCCCC
TAACTCCGCCCAGTTCCGCCCATTCTCCGCCCCATGGCTGACTAATTTTTTTTATTTATGCAGAGGCCGA
GGCCGCCTCGGCCTCTGAGCTATTCCAGAAGTAGTGAGGAGGCTTTTTTGGAGGCCTAGGCTTTTGCAAA
GATCGATCAAGAGACAGGATGAGGATCGTTTCGCATGATTGAACAAGATGGATTGCACGCAGGTTCTCCG
GCCGCTTGGGTGGAGAGGCTATTCGGCTATGACTGGGCACAACAGACAATCGGCTGCTCTGATGCCGCCG
TGTTCCGGCTGTCAGCGCAGGGGCGCCCGGTTCTTTTTGTCAAGACCGACCTGTCCGGTGCCCTGAATGA
ACTGCAAGACGAGGCAGCGCGGCTATCGTGGCTGGCCACGACGGGCGTTCCTTGCGCAGCTGTGCTCGAC
GTTGTCACTGAAGCGGGAAGGGACTGGCTGCTATTGGGCGAAGTGCCGGGGCAGGATCTCCTGTCATCTC
ACCTTGCTCCTGCCGAGAAAGTATCCATCATGGCTGATGCAATGCGGCGGCTGCATACGCTTGATCCGGC
TACCTGCCCATTCGACCACCAAGCGAAACATCGCATCGAGCGAGCACGTACTCGGATGGAAGCCGGTCTT
GTCGATCAGGATGATCTGGACGAAGAGCATCAGGGGCTCGCGCCAGCCGAACTGTTCGCCAGGCTCAAGG
CGAGCATGCCCGACGGCGAGGATCTCGTCGTGACCCATGGCGATGCCTGCTTGCCGAATATCATGGTGGA
AAATGGCCGCTTTTCTGGATTCATCGACTGTGGCCGGCTGGGTGTGGCGGACCGCTATCAGGACATAGCG
TTGGCTACCCGTGATATTGCTGAAGAGCTTGGCGGCGAATGGGCTGACCGCTTCCTCGTGCTTTACGGTA
TCGCCGCTCCCGATTCGCAGCGCATCGCCTTCTATCGCCTTCTTGACGAGTTCTTCTGAGCGGGACTCTG
GGGTTCGAAATGACCGACCAAGCGACGCCCAACCTGCCATCACGAGATTTCGATTCCACCGCCGCCTTCT
ATGAAAGGTTGGGCTTCGGAATCGTTTTCCGGGACGCCGGCTGGATGATCCTCCAGCGCGGGGATCTCAT
GCTGGAGTTCTTCGCCCACCCTAGGGGGAGGCTAACTGAAACACGGAAGGAGACAATACCGGAAGGAACC
CGCGCTATGACGGCAATAAAAAGACAGAATAAAACGCACGGTGTTGGGTCGTTTGTTCATAAACGCGGGG
TTCGGTCCCAGGGCTGGCACTCTGTCGATACCCCACCGAGACCCCATTGGGGCCAATACGCCCGCGTTTC
TTCCTTTTCCCCACCCCACCCCCCAAGTTCGGGTGAAGGCCCAGGGCTCGCAGCCAACGTCGGGGCGGCA
GGCCCTGCCATAGCCTCAGGTTACTCATATATACTTTAGATTGATTTAAAACTTCATTTTTAATTTAAAA
GGATCTAGGTGAAGATCCTTTTTGATAATCTCATGACCAAAATCCCTTAACGTGAGTTTTCGTTCCACTG
AGCGTCAGACCCCGTAGAAAAGATCAAAGGATCTTCTTGAGATCCTTTTTTTCTGCGCGTAATCTGCTGC
TTGCAAACAAAAAAACCACCGCTACCAGCGGTGGTTTGTTTGCCGGATCAAGAGCTACCAACTCTTTTTC
CGAAGGTAACTGGCTTCAGCAGAGCGCAGATACCAAATACTGTTCTTCTAGTGTAGCCGTAGTTAGGCCA
CCACTTCAAGAACTCTGTAGCACCGCCTACATACCTCGCTCTGCTAATCCTGTTACCAGTGGCTGCTGCC
AGTGGCGATAAGTCGTGTCTTACCGGGTTGGACTCAAGACGATAGTTACCGGATAAGGCGCAGCGGTCGG
GCTGAACGGGGGGTTCGTGCACACAGCCCAGCTTGGAGCGAACGACCTACACCGAACTGAGATACCTACA
GCGTGAGCTATGAGAAAGCGCCACGCTTCCCGAAGGGAGAAAGGCGGACAGGTATCCGGTAAGCGGCAGG
GTCGGAACAGGAGAGCGCACGAGGGAGCTTCCAGGGGGAAACGCCTGGTATCTTTATAGTCCTGTCGGGT
TTCGCCACCTCTGACTTGAGCGTCGATTTTTGTGATGCTCGTCAGGGGGGCGGAGCCTATGGAAAAACGC
CAGCAACGCGGCCTTTTTACGGTTCCTGGCCTTTTGCTGGCCTTTTGCTCACATGTTCTTTCCTGCGTTA
TCCCCTGATTCTGTGGATAACCGTATTACCGCCATGCATTAGTTATTAATAGTAATCAATTACGGGGTCA
TTAGTTCATAGCCCATATATGGAGTTCCGCGTTACATAACTTACGGTAAATGGCCCGCCTGGCTGACCGC
CCAACGACCCCCGCCCATTGACGTCAATAATGACGTATGTTCCCATAGTAACGCCAATAGGGACTTTCCA
TTGACGTCAATGGGTGGAGTATTTACGGTAAACTGCCCACTTGGCAGTACATCAAGTGTATCATATGCCA
AGTACGCCCCCTATTGACGTCAATGACGGTAAATGGCCCGCCTGGCATTATGCCCAGTACATGACCTTAT
GGGACTTTCCTACTTGGCAGTACATCTACGTATTAGTCATCGCTATTACCATG
