>Addgene plasmid #55896 | mRuby2-Farnesyl-5 | depositor partial sequence | sequence record 86802 | insert sequence
CCCCATTGACGCAAATGGGCGGTAGGCGTGTACGGTGGGAGGTCTATATAAGCAGAGCTGGTTTAGTGAA
CCGTCAGATCCGCTAGCGCTACCGGTCGCCACCATGGTGTCTAAGGGCGAAGAGCTGATCAAGGAAAATA
TGCGTATGAAGGTGGTCATGGAAGGTTCGGTCAACGGCCACCAATTCAAATGCACAGGTGAAGGAGAAGG
CAATCCGTACATGGGAACTCAAACCATGAGGATCAAAGTCATCGAGGGAGGACCCCTGCCATTTGCCTTT
GACATTCTTGCCACGTCGTTCATGTATGGCAGCCGTACTTTTATCAAGTACCCGAAAGGCATTCCTGATT
TCTTTAAACAGTCCTTTCCTGAGGGTTTTACTTGGGAAAGAGTTACGAGATACGAAGATGGTGGAGTCGT
CACCGTCATGCAGGACACCAGCCTTGAGGATGGCTGTCTCGTTTACCACGTCCAAGTCAGAGGGGTAAAC
TTTCCCTCCAATGGTCCCGTGATGCAGAAGAAGACCAAGGGTTGGGAGCCTAATACAGAGATGATGTATC
CAGCAGATGGTGGTCTGAGGGGATACACTCATATGGCACTGAAAGTTGATGGTGGTGGCCATCTGTCTTG
CTCTTTCGTAACAACTTACAGGTCAAAAAAGACCGTCGGGAACATCAAGATGCCCGGTATCCATGCCGTT
GATCACCGCCTGGAAAGGTTAGAGGAAAGTGACAATGAAATGTTCGTAGTACAACGCGAACACGCAGTTG
CCAAGTTCGCCGGGCTTGGTGGTGGGATGGACGAGCTGTACAAGTCCGGACTCAGATCTAAGCTGAACCC
TCCTGATGAGAGTGGCCCCGGCTGCATGAGCTGCAAGTGTGTGCTCTCCTGAGAATTCTGCAGTCGACGG
TACCGCGGGCCCGGGATCCACCGGATCTAGATAACTGATCATAATCA
